>Addgene plasmid #173522 | pICSL86977OD:PITG_09216 | addgene full sequence | sequence record 342202 | Addgene NGS Result
TTCCATCCGTGACCTCAATGCGCTGCTTAACCAGCTCCACCAGGTCGGCGGTGGCCCATATGTCGTAAGG
GCTTGGCTGCACCGGAATCAGCACGAAGTCGGCTGCCTTGATCGCGGACACAGCCAAGTCCGCCGCCTGG
GGCGCTCCGTCGATCACTACGAAGTCGCGCCGGCCGATGGCCTTCACGTCGCGGTCAATCGTCGGGCGGT
CGATGCCGACAACGGTTAGCGGTTGATCTTCCCGCACGGCCGCCCAATCGCGGGCACTGCCCTGGGGATC
GGAATCGACTAACAGAACATCGGCCCCGGCGAGTTGCAGGGCGCGGGCTAGATGGGTTGCGATGGTCGTC
TTGCCTGACCCGCCTTTCTGGTTAAGTACAGCGATAACCTTCATGCGTTCCCCTTGCGTATTTGTTTATT
TACTCATCGCATCATATACGCAGCGACCGCATGACGCAAGCTGTTTTACTCAAATACACATCACCTTTTT
AGACGGCGGCGCTCGGTTTCTTCAGCGGCCAAGCTGGCCGGCCAGGCCGCCAGCTTGGCATCAGACAAAC
CGGCCAGGATTTCATGCAGCCGCACGGCTGACTCCCGAGGGGAACCCTGTGGTTGGCATGCACATACAAA
TGGACGAACGGATAAACCTTTTCACGCCCTTTTAAATATCCGATTATTCTAATAAACGCTCTTTTCTCTT
AGGTTTACCCGCCAATATATCCTGTCAAACACTGATAGTTTAAACGGATCACTTCGTGTCCCTCGGTCAC
ATGTGCATCCTCTAGTAGCGGTCCTGCTGAGCCTCGACATGTTGTCGCAAAATTCGCCCTGGACCCGCCC
AACGATTTGTCGTCACTGTCAAGGTTTGACCTGCACTTCATTTGGGGCCCACATACACCAAAAAAATGCT
GCATAATTCTCGGGGCAGCAAGTCGGTTACCCGGCCGCCGTGCTGGACCGGGTTGAATGGTGCCCGTAAC
TTTCGGTAGAGCGGACGGCCAATACTCAACTTCAAGGAATCTCACCCATGCGCGCCGGCGGGGAACCGGA
GTTCCCTTCAGTGAGCGTTATTAGTTCGCCGCTCGGTGTGTCGTAGATACTAGCCCCTGGGGCACTTTTG
AAATTTGAATAAGATTTATGTAATCAGTCTTTTAGGTTTGACCGGTTCTGCCGCTTTTTTTAAAATTGGA
TTTGTAATAATAAAACGCAATTGTTTGTTATTGTGGCGCTCTATCATAGATGTCGCTATAAACCTATTCA
GCACAATATATTGTTTTCATTTTAATATTGTACATATAAGTAGTAGGGTACAATCAGTAAATTGAACGGA
GAATATTATTCATAAAAATACGATAGTAACGGGTGATATATTCATTAGAATGAACCGAAACCGGCGGTAA
GGATCTGAGCTACACATGCTCAGGTTTTTTACAACGTGCACAACAGAATTGAAAGCAAATATCATGCGAT
CATAGGCTTCTCGCATATCTCATTAAAGCAGGACAAGCTCATGCTGATCCAGTTGTAGTAGTTGTCTCAG
CAGTAGATGACTTCCTGTCGAACAAAGCCTTGTAAGCTCCGTAGATAGCAAGACCTCCGATTGTAGCTCC
CAAAGTGATCTTAGCGAACTTCCTCAACCTAGGCCAAGACTTAGGGTTCTTCTGCACAGTGTCAGCCATC
ATAGCTGAGATCTTAGCGATTCCCTCGTCAGACATCTTTGCTGACTCCTTTGCAGCAGCGAAAGCAGTGA
TAGCCTGCCTCACAGCCACCTCGTCACCGTCAGAAGCCCTGATAGCGTTCACAGCCTTAGTCAAAGCTGT
GTTTGTCTTAAGCTTCTCCAAGAATCCTCCAGCAAGCTTAGCCACGTTGTCCTTGTTCACTCCCACAGAG
TTGATAGCTGGCACAGCAGGCACTGCGTGCTCAGCCATTGTATCGATAATTGTAAATGTAATTGTAATGT
TGTTTGTTGTTTGTTGTTGTTGGTAATTGTTGTAAAAATGAGCTCTTATACTCGAGCGTGTCCTCTCCAA
ATGAAATGAACTTCCTTATATAGAGGAAGGGTCTTGCGAAGGATAGTGGGATTGTGCGTCATCCCTTACG
TCAGTGGAGATGTCACATCAATCCACTTGCTTTGTAGACGTGGTTGGAACCTCTTCTTTTTCCACGATGC
TCCTCGTGGGTGGGGGTCCATCTTTGGGACCACTGTCGGCAGAGAGATCTTGAATGATAGCCTTTCCTTT
ATCGCAATGATGGCATTTGTAGGAGCCACCTTCCTTTTCTACTGTCCTTTCGATGAAGTGACAGATAGCT
GGGCAATGGAATCCGAGGAGGTTTCCCGAAATTATCCTTTGTTGAAAAGTCTCAATAGCCCTTTGATCTT
CTGAGACTGTATCTTTGACATTTTTGGAGTAGACCAGAGTGTCGTGCTCCACCATGTTGACGAAGATTTT
CTTCTTGTCATTGAGTCGTAAAAGACTCTGTATGAACTGTTCGCCAGTCTTGACGGCGAGTTCTGTTAGA
TCCTCGATTTGAATCTTAGACTCCATGCATGGCCTTAGATTCAGTAGGAACTACCTTTTTAGAGACTCCA
ATCTCTATTACTTGCCTTGGTTTATGAAGCAAGCCTTGAATCGTCCATACTGGAATAGTACTTCTGATCT
TGAGAAATATGTCTTTCTCTGTGTTCTTGATGCAATTAGTCCTGAATCTTTTGACTGCATCTTTAACCTT
CTTGGGAAGGTATTTGATCTCCTGGAGATTGTTACTCGGGTAGATCGTCTTGATGAGACTTGCTGCGTAG
GCCTCTCTAACCATCTGTGGGTCAGCATTCTTTCTGAAATTGAAGAGGCTAACCTTCTCATTATCAGTGG
TGAACATAGTGTCGTCACCTTCACCTTCGAACTTCCTTCCTAGATCGTAAAGATAGAGGAAATCGTCCAT
TGTAATCTCCGGGGCAAAGGAGATCTCTTTTGGGGCTGGATCACTGCTGGGCCTTTTGGTTCCTAGCGTG
AGCCAGTGGGCTTTTTGCTTTGGTGGGCTTGTTAGGGCCTTAGCAAAGCTCTTGGGCTTGAGTTGAGCTT
CTCCTTTGGGGATGAAGTTCAACCTGTCTGTTTGCTGACTTGTTGTGTACGCGTCAGCTGCTGCTCTTGC
CTCTGTAATAGTGGCAAATTTCTTGTGTGCAACTCCGGGAACGCCGTTTGTTGCCGCCTTTGTACAACCC
CAGTCATCGTATATACCGGCATGTGGACCGTTATACACAACGTAGTAGTTGATATGAGGGTGTTGAATAC
CCGATTCTGCTCTGAGAGGAGCAACTGTGCTGTTAAGCTCAGATTTTTGTGGGATTGGAATTCCTCCAAG
CTTGAATTCTTGCAGCGCTCCAATTCAGCAAGCGTCGATCTAGTAACATAGATGACACCGCGCGCGATAA
TTTATCCTAGTTTGCGCGCTATATTTTGTTTTCTATCGCGTATTAAATGTATAATTGCGGGACTCTAATC
ATAAAAACCCATCTCATAAATAACGTCATGCATTACATGTTAATTATTACATGCTTAACGTAATTCAACA
GAAATTATATGATAATCATCGCAAGACCGGCAACAGGATTCAATCTTAAGAAACTTTATTGCCAAATGTT
TGAACGATCTGCTTGACTCTAGATCCAGAGTCCCGCTCAAATCTCAGTCACAGGAAGAACAGGTCTAGGA
GGAACAGGAAGAGAGAAATCAAGCTGCCAGAATCCCACATCATGCCAATTTCCATGTTTGAAACCAGCAG
CTCTAAGCATTCCCCTAGGAGCATAACCAAGAGCCTCATGCATCCTCACAGAAGGATCATTAGGAAGTCC
AATCACAGCAACCACAGACTTGAAACCCTGAGCCTCCAAAGACTTCAAAAGATGAGTGTAAAGAGTAGAT
CCAAGACCAGTTCTTTGATGCCTAGGAGACACGTAAACAGTAGACTCAGCAGTCCAATCGTAAGCATTCC
TAGCCTTCCAAGGACCAGCATAAGCAATACCAGCCACTTCACCATCCACTTCAGCAACAAGCCAAGGATA
CCTCTCTCTAAGCCTCACAAGATCATCAGTCCACTCTTGTGGTTCTTGAGGCTCAGTCCTGAAATTCACA
GTAGAAGTCTCAATGTAATGATTCACAATAGTGCACACAGCAGGCATATCAGCCTCAGTAGCCCTTCTAA
TATCAGCAGGCCTTCTTTCAGGAGACATGCGAAACGATCCAGATCCGGTGCAGATTATTTGGATTGAGAG
TGAATATGAGACTCTAATTGGATACCGAGGGGAATTTATGGAACGTCAGTGGAGCATTTTGACAAGAAAT
ATTTGCTAGCTGATAGTGACCTTAGGCGACTTTTGAACGCGCAATAATGGTTTCTGACGTATGTGCTTAG
CTCATTAAACTCCAGAAACCCGCGGCTGAGTGGCTCCTTCAACGTTGCGGTTCTGTCAGTTCCAAACGTA
AAACGGCTTGTCCCGCGTCATCGGCGGGGGTCATAACGTGACTCCCTTAATTCTCCGCTCCGGATCCGAA
TTCGGCACAGAGTGTTCAACCCCAGTACATTAAAAACGTCCGCAATGTGTTATTAAGTTGTCTAAGCGTC
AATTTGTTTACACCACAATATATCCTGCCACCAGCCAGCCAACAGCTCCCCGACCGGCAGCTCGGCACAA
AATCACCACTCGATACAGGCAGCCCATCAACCATGACTACTGTCCGGTCCAACAGATCCGAGCAGGAACC
GTAAAAAGGCCGCGTTGCTGGCGTTTTTCCATAGGCTCCGCCCCCCTGACGAGCATCACAAAAATCGACG
CTCAAGTCAGAGGTGGCGAAACCCGACAGGACTATAAAGATACCAGGCGTTTCCCCCTGGAAGCTCCCTC
GTGCGCTCTCCTGTTCCGACCCTGCCGCTTACCGGATACCTGTCCGCCTTTCTCCCTTCGGGAAGCGTGG
CGCTTTCTCATAGCTCACGCTGTAGGTATCTCAGTTCGGTGTAGGTCGTTCGCTCCAAGCTGGGCTGTGT
GCACGAACCCCCCGTTCAGCCCGACCGCTGCGCCTTATCCGGTAACTATCGTCTTGAGTCCAACCCGGTA
AGACACGACTTATCGCCACTGGCAGCAGCCACTGGTAACAGGATTAGCAGAGCGAGGTATGTAGGCGGTG
CTACAGAGTTCTTGAAGTGGTGGCCTAACTACGGCTACACTAGAAGAACAGTATTTGGTATCTGCGCTCT
GCTGAAGCCAGTTACCTTCGGAAAAAGAGTTGGTAGCTCTTGATCCGGCAAACAAACCACCGCTGGTAGC
GGTGGTTTTTTTGTTTGCAAGCAGCAGATTACGCGCAGAAAAAAAGGATCTCAAGAAGATCCTTTGATCT
TTTCTACGGGGTCTGACGCTCAGTGGAACGAAAACTCACGTTAAGGGATTTTGGTCATGAGATTATCAAA
AAGGATCTTCACCTAGATCCTTTTAAATTAAAAATGAAGTTTTAAATCAATCTAAAGTATATATGAGTAA
ACTTGGTCTGACAGCTAAAACAATTCATCCAGTAAAATATAATATTTTATTTTCTCCCAATCAGGCTTGA
TCCCCAGTAAGTCAAAAAATAGCTCGACATACTGTTCTTCCCCGATATCCTCCCTGAGCGACCGGACGCA
GAAGGCAATGTCATACCACTTGTCCGCCCTGCCGCTTCTCCCAAGATCAATAAAGCCACTTACTTTGCCA
TCTTTCACAAAGATGTTGCTGTCTCCCAGGTCGCCGTGGGAAAAGACAAGTTCCTCTTCGGGCTTTTCCG
TCTTTAAAAAATCATACAGCTCGCGCGGATCTTTAAATGGAGTGTCCTCTTCCCAGTTTTCGCAATCCAC
ATCGGCCAGATCGTTATTCAGTAAGTAATCCAATTCGGCTAAGCGGCTGTCTAAGCTATTCGTATAGGGA
CAATCCGATATGTCGATGGAGTGAAAGAGCCTGATGCACTCCGCATACAGCTCGATAATCTTTTCAGGGC
TTTGTTCATCTTCATACTCTTCCGAGCAAAGGACGCCATCGGCCTCACTCATGAGCAGATTGCTCCAGCC
ATCATGCCGTTCAAAGTGCAGGACCTTTGGAACAGGCAGCTTTCCTTCCAGCCATAGCATCATGTCCTTT
TCCCGTTCCACATCATAGGTGGTCCCTTTATACCGGCTGTCCGTCATTTTTAAATATAGGTTTTCATTTT
CTCCCACCAGCTTATATACCTTAGCAGGAGACATTCCTTCCGTATCTTTTACGCAGCGGTATTTTTCGAT
CAGTTTTTTCAATTCCGGTGATATTCTCATTTTAGCCATACTCTTCCTTTTTCAATATTATTGAAGCATT
TATCAGGGTTATTGTCTCATGAGCGGATACATATTTGAATGTATTTAGAAAAATAAACAAATAGGGGTTC
CGCGCACTCGGAGCCTTGATGTGGGCGCTTTTTGCAGCTGTTCGGCTGTGCGCTGGCCAGACAGTTATGC
ACAGGCCAGGCGGGTTTTAAGAGTTTTAATAAGTTTTAAAGAGTTTTAGGCGGAAAAATCGCCTTTTTTC
TCTTTTATATCAGTCACTTACATGTGTGACCGGTTCCCAATGTACGGCTTTGGGTTCCCAATGTACGGGT
TCCGGTTCCCAATGTACGGCTTTGGGTTCCCAATGTACGTGCTATCCACAGGAAAGAAGCTTTTTCGACC
TTTTTCCCCTGCTAGGGCAATTTGCCCTAGCATCTGCTCCGTACATTAGGAACCGGCGGATGCTTCGCCC
TCGATCAGGTTGCGGTAGCGCATGACTAGGATCGGGCCAGCCTGCCCCGCCTCCTCCTTCAAATCGTACT
CCGGCAGGTCATTTGACCCGATCAGCTTGCGCACGGTGAAACAGAACTTCTTGAACTCTCCGGCGCTGCC
ACTGCGTTCGTAGATCGTCTTGAACAACCATCTGGCTTCTGCCTTGCCTGCGGCGCGGCGTGCCAGGCGG
TAGAGAAAACGGCCGATGCCGGGATCGATCAAAAAGTAATCGGGGTGAACCGTCAGCACGTCCGGGTTCT
TGCCTTCTGTGATCTCGCGGTACATCCAATCAGCTAGCTCGATCTCGATGTACTCCGGCCGCCCGGTTTC
GCTCTTTACGATCTTGTAGCGGCTAATCAAGGCTTCACCCTCGGATACCGTCACCAGGCGGCCGTTCTTG
GCCTTCTTCGTACGCTGCATGGCAACGTGCGTGGTGTTTAACCGAATGCAGGTTTCTACCAGGTCGTCTT
TCTGCTTTCCGCCATCGGCTCGCCGGCAGAACTTGAGTACGTCCGCAACGTGTGGACGGAACACGCGGCC
GGGCTTGTCTCCCTTCCCTTCCCGGTATCGGTTCATGGATTCGGTTAGATGGGAAACCGCCATCAGTACC
AGGTCGTAATCCCACACACTGGCCATGCCGGCCGGCCCTGCGGAAACCTCTACGTGCCCGTCTGGAAGCT
CGTAGCGGATCACCTCGCCAGCTCGTCGGTCACGCTTCGACAGACGGAAAACGGCCACGTCCATGATGCT
GCGACTATCGCGGGTGCCCACGTCATAGAGCATCGGAACGAAAAAATCTGGTTGCTCGTCGCCCTTGGGC
GGCTTCCTAATCGACGACGCACCGGCTGCCGGCGGTTGCCGGGATTCTTTGCGGATTCGATCAGCGGCCG
CTTGCCACGATTCACCGGGGCGTGCTTCTGCCTCGATGCGTTGCCGCTGGGCGGCCTGCGCGGCCTTCAA
CTTCTCCACCAGGTCATCACCCAGCGCCGCGCCGATTTGTACCGGGCCGGATGGTTTGCGACCGCTCACG
CCGATTCCTCGGGCTTGGGGGTTCCAGTGCCATTGCAGGGCCGGCAGACAACCCAGCCGCTTACGCCTGG
CCAACCGCCCGTTCCTCCACACATGGGGCATTCCACGGCGTCGGTGCCTGGTTGTTCTTGATTTTCCATG
CCGCCTCCTTTAGCCGCTAAAATTCATCTACTCATTTATTCATTTGCTCATTTACTCTGGTAGCTGCGCG
ATGTATTCAGATAGCAGCTCGGTAATGGTCTTGCCTTGGCGTACCGCGTACATCTTCAGCTTGGTGTGAT
CCTCCGCCGGCAACTGAAAGTTGACCCGCTTCATGGCTGGCGTGTCTGCCAGGCTGGCCAACGTTGCAGC
CTTGCTGCTGCGTGCGCTCGGACGGCCGGCACTTAGCGTGTTTGTGCTTTTGCTCATTTTCTCTTTACCT
CATTAACTCAAATGAGTTTTGATTTAATTTCAGCGGCCAGCGCCTGGACCTCGCGGGCAGCGTCGCCCTC
GGGTTCTGATTCAAGAACGGTTGTGCCGGCGGCGGCAGTGCCTGGGTAGCTCACGCGCTGCGTGATACGG
GACTCAAGAATGGGCAGCTCGTACCCGGCCAGCGCCTCGGCAACCTCACCGCCGATGCGCGTGCCTTTGA
TCGCCCGCGACACGACAAAGGCCGCTTGTAGCC
Features (pLannotate 1.2.2; 17 found; start..end, strand, type, name):
    703..727     -  misc_feature   RB T-DNA repeat: right border repeat from nopaline C58 T-DNA
    794..1501    -  terminator     OCS terminator: octopine synthase terminator
   1545..1886    -  CDS            RXLRH_PHYIT (fragment): Experimental evidence at transcript level: Swiss-Prot protein existence level 2. Effector that enhances P.infestans colonization of Nicotiana benthamiana leaves. From Phytophthora infestans (strain T30-4) (Potato late blight fungus).
   1937..1990    -  misc_feature   TMV Ω: translational enhancer from the tobacco mosaic virus 5'-leader sequence (Gallie et al., 1988)
   2019..2364    -  promoter       CaMV 35S promoter: strong constitutive promoter from cauliflower mosaic virus
   2021..2067    -  promoter       minimal CaMV 35S promoter: minimal 35S promoter from cauliflower mosaic virus
   2548..3354    -  CDS            IBMP_CAMVB (fragment): Experimental evidence at protein level: Swiss-Prot protein existence level 1. Enhances the ribosomal termination-reinitiation event leading to the translation of major open reading frames on the polycistronic viral RNAs. From Cauliflower mosaic virus (strain Bari 1) (CaMV).
   3397..3649    -  terminator     NOS terminator: nopaline synthase terminator and poly(A) signal
   3680..4228    -  CDS            bar: PAT_STRHY - Experimental evidence at protein level: Swiss-Prot protein existence level 1. Inactivates phosphinothricin (PPT) by transfer of an acetyl group from acetyl CoA. Can also acetylate demethylphosphinothricin but not PTT or glutamate. This enzyme is an effector of phosphinothricin tripeptide (PTT or bialaphos) resistance. From Streptomyces hygroscopicus. Introduced by genetic manipulation and expressed in glufosinate-tolerant maize by Dekalb Genetics.
   4249..4431    -  promoter       NOS promoter: nopaline synthase promoter NOS promoter
   4626..4650    -  misc_feature   LB T-DNA repeat: left border repeat from nopaline C58 T-DNA
   4786..5374    -  rep_origin     ori: high-copy-number ColE1/pMB1/pBR322/pUC origin of replication
   5545..6339    -  CDS            KanR: aminoglycoside phosphotransferase; aphA-3; confers resistance to kanamycin
   6340..6444    -  promoter       AmpR promoter: bla
   6506..6700    -  rep_origin     pVS1 oriV: origin of replication for the Pseudomonas plasmid pVS1 (Heeb et al., 2000)
   6766..7839    -  CDS            pVS1 RepA: replication protein from the Pseudomonas plasmid pVS1 (Heeb et al., 2000)
   8268..394     -  CDS            pVS1 StaA (across the origin): stability protein from the Pseudomonas plasmid pVS1 (Heeb et al., 2000)
