[The description below was written by a language model from this plasmid's Addgene catalogue record and pLannotate feature annotations shown in this document.]
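Description:
pICSL86977OD:PITG_09216 is a plant-expression binary vector built on the pICSL86977OD backbone, designed to be moved into Agrobacterium and used to express a Phytophthora infestans protein transiently in plant leaves by agro-infiltration. Outside the T-DNA, the plasmid carries a high-copy ColE1/pUC-type origin for propagation in E. coli. It also has the pVS1 replication module (oriV, RepA and the StaA stability protein), which allows stable maintenance in Agrobacterium. Bacterial selection is by kanamycin, through an aphA-3-type aminoglycoside phosphotransferase gene annotated downstream of a bla (AmpR) promoter.

Between the nopaline-type left and right T-DNA border repeats there are two plant cassettes. Nearest the right border, the CaMV 35S promoter and the TMV Ω translational enhancer leader drive the insert, PITG_09216 from P. infestans strain T30-4, with the octopine synthase terminator at the end. The annotation matches this coding sequence as a fragment of an RXLR-family effector reported to enhance P. infestans colonization of Nicotiana benthamiana leaves. No epitope tag or reporter is annotated. The hit to a CaMV inclusion-body protein fragment upstream of the promoter probably reflects extended CaMV sequence flanking the 35S region rather than an intended coding payload. Nearer the left border, a NOS promoter–bar–NOS terminator cassette encodes phosphinothricin acetyltransferase, giving Basta (glufosinate) resistance should stable plant selection be wanted.

The sequenced record is 8,503 nt, slightly shorter than the listed insert-free backbone size; the record does not explain the difference. The associated work concerns pathogen effectors that counteract plant NLR immune receptor networks, which is consistent with use of the plasmid in in planta effector assays.
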