Addgene plasmid #173522: pICSL86977OD:PITG_09216
Purpose: This is a binary plasmid that can be transferred into Agrobacterium and used to transiently express the protein encoded by the insert in plants by agro-infiltration.
Depositing lab: Sophien Kamoun. Depositing organization: Sainsbury Laboratory, Norwich. Publication: Plant pathogens convergently evolved to counteract redundant nodes of an NLR immune receptor network. Derevnina L, Contreras MP, Adachi H, Upson J, Vergara Cruces A, Xie R, Sklenar J, Menke FLH, Mugford ST, MacLean D, Ma W, Hogenhout SA, Goverse A, Maqbool A, Wu CH, Kamoun S. PLoS Biol. 2021 Aug 23;19(8):e3001136. doi: 10.1371/journal.pbio.3001136. PubMed 34424903.
Backbone
  Vector backbone: pICSL86977OD
  Backbone manufacturer: Youles SynBio plasmids
  Backbone size w/o insert (bp): 8678
  Vector type: Plant Expression
  Selectable markers: Basta
Growth in bacteria
  Bacterial resistance: Kanamycin, 50 μg/mL
  Growth temperature: 37°C
  Growth strain: DH5alpha
  Copy number: High Copy
Gene/Insert
  Gene/Insert name: PITG_09216_T30-4
  Species: Phytophthora infestans
  Promoter: 35S
  Cloning method: Restriction Enzyme; 5′ cloning site unknown (unknown if destroyed); 3′ cloning site unknown (unknown if destroyed)
Terms and licenses: Academic/Nonprofit Terms; Industry Terms: Not Available to Industry
How to cite: pICSL86977OD:PITG_09216 was a gift from Sophien Kamoun (Addgene plasmid # 173522 ; http://n2t.net/addgene:173522 ; RRID:Addgene_173522)
